>Addgene plasmid #143595 | TFORF2626 | addgene full sequence | sequence record 415854 | Addgene NGS Result
GGCTCCGGTGCCCGTCAGTGGGCAGAGCGCACATCGCCCACAGTCCCCGAGAAGTTGGGGGGAGGGGTCG
GCAATTGAACCGGTGCCTAGAGAAGGTGGCGCGGGGTAAACTGGGAAAGTGATGTCGTGTACTGGCTCCG
CCTTTTTCCCGAGGGTGGGGGAGAACCGTATATAAGTGCAGTAGTCGCCGTGAACGTTCTTTTTCGCAAC
GGGTTTGCCGCCAGAACACAGGTAAGTGCCGTGTGTGGTTCCCGCGGGCCTGGCCTCTTTACGGGTTATG
GCCCTTGCGTGCCTTGAATTACTTCCACCTGGCTGCAGTACGTGATTCTTGATCCCGAGCTTCGGGTTGG
AAGTGGGTGGGAGAGTTCGAGGCCTTGCGCTTAAGGAGCCCCTTCGCCTCGTGCTTGAGTTGAGGCCTGG
CCTGGGCGCTGGGGCCGCCGCGTGCGAATCTGGTGGCACCTTCGCGCCTGTCTCGCTGCTTTCGATAAGT
CTCTAGCCATTTAAAATTTTTGATGACCTGCTGCGACGCTTTTTTTCTGGCAAGATAGTCTTGTAAATGC
GGGCCAAGATCTGCACACTGGTATTTCGGTTTTTGGGGCCGCGGGCGGCGACGGGGCCCGTGCGTCCCAG
CGCACATGTTCGGCGAGGCGGGGCCTGCGAGCGCGGCCACCGAGAATCGGACGGGGGTAGTCTCAAGCTG
GCCGGCCTGCTCTGGTGCCTGGCCTCGCGCCGCCGTGTATCGCCCCGCCCTGGGCGGCAAGGCTGGCCCG
GTCGGCACCAGTTGCGTGAGCGGAAAGATGGCCGCTTCCCGGCCCTGCTGCAGGGAGCTCAAAATGGAGG
ACGCGGCGCTCGGGAGAGCGGGCGGGTGAGTCACCCACACAAAGGAAAAGGGCCTTTCCGTCCTCAGCCG
TCGCTTCATGTGACTCCACGGAGTACCGGGCGCCGTCCAGGCACCTCGATTAGTTCTCGAGCTTTTGGAG
TACGTCGTCTTTAGGTTGGGGGGAGGGGTTTTATGCGATGGAGTTTCCCCACACTGAGTGGGTGGAGACT
GAAGTTAGGCCAGCTTGGCACTTGATGTAATTCTCCTTGGAATTTGCCCTTTTTGAGTTTGGATCTTGGT
TCATTCTCAAGCCTCAGACAGTGGTTCAAAGTTTTTTTCTTCCATTTCAGGTGTCGTGAGGCTAGCACCG
CCACCATGGTGCTGCCCACCTGCCCCATGGCGGAGTTCGCGCTGCCGCGGCACAGCGCGGTCATGGAGCG
CCTTCGCCGGCGCATCGAGCTGTGCCGGCGCCACCACAGCACCTGCGAGGCCCGCTACGAGGCCGTGTCG
CCCGAGCGCCTGGAGCTGGAGCGCCAACACACCTTCGCCCTGCACCAGCGCTGCATCCAGGCCAAGGCCA
AGCGCGCCGGGAAGCACAGGCAGCCGCCCGCCGCCACGGCCCCGGCGCCCGCCGCCCCGGCCCCGCGCCT
GGACGCCGCTGACGGCCCCGAGCACGGCCGCCCGGCCACGCATCTTCATGATACAGTTAAGAGGAATCTT
GACAGCGCCACTTCCCCTCAGAATGGCGATCAACAGAATGGCTACGGGGACCTCTTTCCTGGGCATAAGA
AGACTCGCCGGGAGGCCCCTCTGGGAGTTGCCATCTCTTCCAATGGACTGCCTCCAGCCTCCCCCCTCGG
TCAGTCTGACAAGCCTTCTGGAGCCGACGCCCTGCAGTCCAGTGGGAAGCACTCTCTGGGGCTAGACTCT
CTCAACAAAAAGCGTCTGGCTGACTCCAGCCTTCACTTGAATGGAGGCAGTAACCCCAGTGAGTCATTTC
CTCTGAGCCTGAATAAAGAACTGAAGCAGGAGCCTGTCGAAGACCTGCCTTGCATGATCACTGGGACTGT
CGGCTCCATATCGCAAAGCAACCTCATGCCAGACCTCAACCTTAACGAGCAGGAGTGGAAGGAGCTCATC
GAGGAGCTGAACAGGTCGGTGCCCGATGAAGACATGAAGGACCTGTTTAATGAGGACTTCGAGGAGAAGA
AGGACCCAGAGTCTTCTGGCTCTGCCACACAAACCCCCTTGGCACAGGACATTAATATTAAGACGGAATT
CTCTCCAGCAGCCTTTGAGCAAGAACAGTTAGGCTCTCCACAAGTGAGGGCCGGGTCTGCAGGGCAGACC
TTTCTGGGGCCTTCCTCTGCCCCTGTGAGTACAGATTCCCCCAGCCTAGGGGGCTCCCAAACCTTATTCC
ACACCTCTGGTCAGCCCCGGGCGGACAATCCCAGTCCAAACCTGATGCCGGCATCAGCCCAGGCCCAGAA
CGCACAAAGAGCCCTTGCAGGTGTGGTATTGCCCAGTCAGGGCCCAGGAGGGGCCTCAGAGCTGTCCTCT
GCCCACCAGCTCCAGCAGATCGCTGCCAAGCAGAAGCGCGAGCAGATGCTCCAGAACCCACAGCAGGCCA
CCCCGGCACCAGCCCCGGGCCAGATGTCCACATGGCAGCAGACGGGGCCCTCCCACAGTTCCTTAGATGT
CCCTTACCCCATGGAGAAGCCTGCCAGCCCTTCCAGCTACAAGCAAGACTTCACTAACTCCAAACTGCTC
ATGATGCCTAGTGTGAATAAGAGTTCCCCTCGGCCCGGAGGCCCCTACCTCCAGCCCAGCCATGTGAACC
TGCTGAGTCACCAGCCACCGAGTAACTTGAATCAGAACTCCGCGAATAACCAGGGGTCTGTGCTGGACTA
CGGCAATACAAAACCCCTTTCTCATTACAAAGCGGACTGTGGGCAAGGCAGCCCGGGGTCTGGCCAGAGC
AAGCCAGCCCTGATGGCTTATCTTCCCCAGCAGCTGTCCCATATAAGTCACGAGCAGAACTCCCTGTTTC
TGATGAAGCCAAAGCCAGGAAATATGCCTTTCCGATCACTGGTTCCACCTGGCCAGGAGCAGAACCCTTC
CAGTGTCCCTGTGCAAGCCCAGGCTACCAGTGTTGGGACCCAGCCGCCTGCCGTGTCCGTGGCCAGCTCC
CACAACAGCTCCCCCTATCTCAGCAGCCAGCAACAGGCCGCTGTAATGAAGCAGCATCAGTTGCTTTTGG
ACCAACAGAAACAAAGGGAGCAGCAGCAAAAGCATTTACAGCAACAGCAGTTCCTTCAGAGGCAACAGCA
CCTTCTCGCGGAACAGGAGAAGCAACAGTTTCAGCGCCATCTGACCCGCCCACCACCCCAGTACCAAGAC
CCGACACAAGGCAGCTTCCCACAGCAGGTTGGACAGTTCACAGGGTCCTCTGCTGCCGTGCCCGGCATGA
ACACCTTGGGTCCATCCAACTCCAGCTGTCCTCGAGTGTTCCCTCAGGCTGGGAATCTGATGCCAATGGG
CCCTGGACATGCTTCAGTTTCCTCTCTCCCCACAAACTCAGGCCAACAGGACCGGGGTGTGGCTCAGTTC
CCTGGCTCCCAAAACATGCCTCAGAGCAGCCTCTATGGCATGGCTTCTGGCATAACCCAGATAGTTGCCC
AGCCCCCGCCACAGGCCACCAATGGACATGCCCACATTCCACGGCAGACCAACGTGGGCCAGAACACCTC
CGTCTCAGCTGCCTATGGGCAGAACTCTCTGGGAAGCTCTGGCCTCTCCCAGCAGCACAATAAGGGGACC
CTGAACCCTGGTTTAACAAAGCCACCGGTCCCAAGGGTGTCACCAGCCATGGGAGGCCAGAATTCCTCCT
GGCAGCATCAGGGAATGCCGAACCTCAGTGGCCAGACCCCAGGGAACAGCAACGTGAGTCCCTTCACTGC
AGCCTCCAGTTTCCACATGCAGCAGCAGGCCCACCTGAAAATGTCTAGCCCGCAATTCTCCCAGGCAGTG
CCCAACAGGCCCATGGCTCCCATGAGCTCAGCAGCTGCCGTGGGGTCCTTGCTACCCCCAGTGAGTGCAC
AGCAGAGGACCAGCGCCCCTGCCCCAGCACCACCCCCAACAGCCCCTCAGCAGGGCTTGCCTGGCCTGAG
CCCAGCAGGGCCTGAGCTGGGGGCCTTCAGCCAGAGCCCTGCCTCACAGATGGGCGGTCGGGCGGGGCTG
CACTGCACCCAGGCCTACCCTGTGCGGACCGCGGGCCAGGAGCTGCCTTTTGCCTATAGCGGGCAGCCAG
GTGGCAGTGGGCTCTCTAGTGTGGCTGGACACACCGATCTGATCGACTCCCTGCTGAAGAACAGGACTTC
AGAGGAGTGGATGAGTGATTTGGACGACCTGTTAGGGTCTCAGTAGTAATGAACTAGTCCGTAACTTGAA
AGTATTTCGATTTCTTGGCTTTATATATCTTGTGGAAAGGACGAGGACGACATCTTACTTAATCTGTGAC
GCGTTAAGTCGACAATCAACCTCTGGATTACAAAATTTGTGAAAGATTGACTGGTATTCTTAACTATGTT
GCTCCTTTTACGCTATGTGGATACGCTGCTTTAATGCCTTTGTATCATGCTATTGCTTCCCGTATGGCTT
TCATTTTCTCCTCCTTGTATAAATCCTGGTTGCTGTCTCTTTATGAGGAGTTGTGGCCCGTTGTCAGGCA
ACGTGGCGTGGTGTGCACTGTGTTTGCTGACGCAACCCCCACTGGTTGGGGCATTGCCACCACCTGTCAG
CTCCTTTCCGGGACTTTCGCTTTCCCCCTCCCTATTGCCACGGCGGAACTCATCGCCGCCTGCCTTGCCC
GCTGCTGGACAGGGGCTCGGCTGTTGGGCACTGACAATTCCGTGGTGTTGTCGGGGAAATCATCGTCCTT
TCCTTGGCTGCTCGCCTGTGTTGCCACCTGGATTCTGCGCGGGACGTCCTTCTGCTACGTCCCTTCGGCC
CTCAATCCAGCGGACCTTCCTTCCCGCGGCCTGCTGCCGGCTCTGCGGCCTCTTCCGCGTCTTCGCCTTC
GCCCTCAGACGAGTCGGATCTCCCTTTGGGCCGCCTCCCCGCGTCGACTTTAAGACCAATGACTTACAAG
GCAGCTGTAGATCTTAGCCACTTTTTAAAAGAAAAGGGGGGACTGGAAGGGCTAATTCACTCCCAACGAA
GACAAGATCTGCTTTTTGCTTGTACTGGGTCTCTCTGGTTAGACCAGATCTGAGCCTGGGAGCTCTCTGG
CTAACTAGGGAACCCACTGCTTAAGCCTCAATAAAGCTTGCCTTGAGTGCTTCAAGTAGTGTGTGCCCGT
CTGTTGTGTGACTCTGGTAACTAGAGATCCCTCAGACCCTTTTAGTCAGTGTGGAAAATCTCTAGCAGTA
CGTATAGTAGTTCATGTCATCTTATTATTCAGTATTTATAACTTGCAAAGAAATGAATATCAGAGAGTGA
GAGGAACTTGTTTATTGCAGCTTATAATGGTTACAAATAAAGCAATAGCATCACAAATTTCACAAATAAA
GCATTTTTTTCACTGCATTCTAGTTGTGGTTTGTCCAAACTCATCAATGTATCTTATCATGTCTGGCTCT
AGCTATCCCGCCCCTAACTCCGCCCATCCCGCCCCTAACTCCGCCCAGTTCCGCCCATTCTCCGCCCCAT
GGCTGACTAATTTTTTTTATTTATGCAGAGGCCGAGGCCGCCTCGGCCTCTGAGCTATTCCAGAAGTAGT
GAGGAGGCTTTTTTGGAGGCCTAGGGACGTACCCAATTCGCCCTATAGTGAGTCGTATTACGCGCGCTCA
CTGGCCGTCGTTTTACAACGTCGTGACTGGGAAAACCCTGGCGTTACCCAACTTAATCGCCTTGCAGCAC
ATCCCCCTTTCGCCAGCTGGCGTAATAGCGAAGAGGCCCGCACCGATCGCCCTTCCCAACAGTTGCGCAG
CCTGAATGGCGAATGGG
[124 nt withheld, positions 5828-5951]
C
[91 nt withheld, positions 5953-6043]
A
[49 nt withheld, positions 6045-6093]
CCTTTGACGTTGGAGTCCACGTTCTTT
[37 nt withheld, positions 6121-6157]
ACCCTATCTCGGTCTATTCTTTTGATTTATAAGGGATTTTGCCGATTTCGGCCTATTGGTTAAAAAATGA
GCTGATTTAACAAAAATTTAACGCGAATTTTAACAAAATATTAACGCTTACAATTTAGGTGGCACTTTTC
GGGGAAATGTGCGCGGAACCCCTATTTGTTTATTTTTCTAAATACATTCAAATATGTATCCGCTCATGAG
ACAATAACCCTGATAAATGCTTCAATAATATTGAAAAAGGAAGAGTATGAGTATTCAACATTTCCGTGTC
GCCCTTATTCCCTTTTTTGCGGCATTTTGCCTTCCTGTTTTTGCTCACCCAGAAACGCTGGTGAAAGTAA
AAGATGCTGAAGATCAGTTGGGTGCACGAGTGGGTTACATCGAACTGGATCTCAACAGCGGTAAGATCCT
TGAGAGTTTTCGCCCCGAAGAACGTTTTCCAATGATGAGCACTTTTAAAGTTCTGCTATGTGGCGCGGTA
TTATCCCGTATTGACGCCGGGCAAGAGCAACTCGGTCGCCGCATACACTATTCTCAGAATGACTTGGTTG
AGTACTCACCAGTCACAGAAAAGCATCTTACGGATGGCATGACAGTAAGAGAATTATGCAGTGCTGCCAT
AACCATGAGTGATAACACTGCGGCCAACTTACTTCTGACAACGATCGGAGGACCGAAGGAGCTAACCGCT
TTTTTGCACAACATGGGGGATCATGTAACTCGCCTTGATCGTTGGGAACCGGAGCTGAATGAAGCCATAC
CAAACGACGAGCGTGACACCACGATGCCTGTAGCAATGGCAACAACGTTGCGCAAACTATTAACTGGCGA
ACTACTTACTCTAGCTTCCCGGCAACAATTAATAGACTGGATGGAGGCGGATAAAGTTGCAGGACCACTT
CTGCGCTCGGCCCTTCCGGCTGGCTGGTTTATTGCTGATAAATCTGGAGCCGGTGAGCGTGGGTCTCGCG
GTATCATTGCAGCACTGGGGCCAGATGGTAAGCCCTCCCGTATCGTAGTTATCTACACGACGGGGAGTCA
GGCAACTATGGATGAACGAAATAGACAGATCGCTGAGATAGGTGCCTCACTGATTAAGCATTGGTAACTG
TCAGACCAAGTTTACTCATATATACTTTAGATTGATTTAAAACTTCATTTTTAATTTAAAAGGATCTAGG
TGAAGATCCTTTTTGATAATCTCATGACCAAAATCCCTTAACGTGAGTTTTCGTTCCACTGAGCGTCAGA
CCCCGTAGAAAAGATCAAAGGATCTTCTTGAGATCCTTTTTTTCTGCGCGTAATCTGCTGCTTGCAAACA
AAAAAACCACCGCTACCAGCGGTGGTTTGTTTGCCGGATCAAGAGCTACCAACTCTTTTTCCGAAGGTAA
CTGGCTTCAGCAGAGCGCAGATACCAAATACTGTTCTTCTAGTGTAGCCGTAGTTAGGCCACCACTTCAA
GAACTCTGTAGCACCGCCTACATACCTCGCTCTGCTAATCCTGTTACCAGTGGCTGCTGCCAGTGGCGAT
AAGTCGTGTCTTACCGGGTTGGACTCAAGACGATAGTTACCGGATAAGGCGCAGCGGTCGGGCTGAACGG
GGGGTTCGTGCACACAGCCCAGCTTGGAGCGAACGACCTACACCGAACTGAGATACCTACAGCGTGAGCT
ATGAGAAAGCGCCACGCTTCCCGAAGGGAGAAAGGCGGACAGGTATCCGGTAAGCGGCAGGGTCGGAACA
GGAGAGCGCACGAGGGAGCTTCCAGGGGGAAACGCCTGGTATCTTTATAGTCCTGTCGGGTTTCGCCACC
TCTGACTTGAGCGTCGATTTTTGTGATGCTCGTCAGGGGGGCGGAGCCTATGGAAAAACGCCAGCAACGC
GGCCTTTTTACGGTTCCTGGCCTTTTGCTGGCCTTTTGCTCACATGTTCTTTCCTGCGTTATCCCCTGAT
TCTGTGGATAACCGTATTACCGCCTTTGAGTGAGCTGATACCGCTCGCCGCAGCCGAACGACCGAGCGCA
GCGAGTCAGTGAGCGAGGAAGCGGAAGAGCGCCCAATACGCAAACCGCCTCTCCCCGCGCGTTGGCCGAT
TCATTAATGCAGCTGGCACGACAGGTTTCCCGACTGGAAAGCGGGCAGTGAGCGCAACGCAATTAATGTG
AGTTAGCTCACTCATTAGGCACCCCAGGCTTTACACTTTATGCTTCCGGCTCGTATGTTGTGTGGAATTG
TGAGCGGATAACAATTTCACACAGGAAACAGCTATGACCATGATTACGCCAAGCGCGCAATTAACCCTCA
CTAAAGGGAACAAAAGCTGGAGCTGCAAGCTTAATGTAGTCTTATGCAATACTCTTGTAGTCTTGCAACA
TGGTAACGATGAGTTAGCAACATGCCTTACAAGGAGAGAAAAAGCACCGTGCATGCCGATTGGTGGAAGT
AAGGTGGTACGATCGTGCCTTATTAGGAAGGCAACAGACGGGTCTGACATGGATTGGACGAACCACTGAA
TTGCCGCATTGCAGAGATATTGTATTTAAGTGCCTAGCTCGATACATAAACGGGTCTCTCTGGTTAGACC
AGATCTGAGCCTGGGAGCTCTCTGGCTAACTAGGGAACCCACTGCTTAAGCCTCAATAAAGCTTGCCTTG
AGTGCTTCAAGTAGTGTGTGCCCGTCTGTTGTGTGACTCTGGTAACTAGAGATCCCTCAGACCCTTTTAG
TCAGTGTGGAAAATCTCTAGCAGTGGCGCCCGAACAGGGACTTGAAAGCGAAAGGGAAACCAGAGGAGCT
CTCTCGACGCAGGACTCGGCTTGCTGAAGCGCGCACGGCAAGAGGCGAGGGGCGGCGACTGGTGAGTACG
CCAAAAATTTTGACTAGCGGAGGCTAGAAGGAGAGAGATGGGTGCGAGAGCGTCAGTATTAAGCGGGGGA
GAATTAGATCGCGATGGGAAAAAATTCGGTTAAGGCCAGGGGGAAAGAAAAAATATAAATTAAAACATAT
AGTATGGGCAAGCAGGGAGCTAGAACGATTCGCAGTTAATCCTGGCCTGTTAGAAACATCAGAAGGCTGT
AGACAAATACTGGGACAGCTACAACCATCCCTTCAGACAGGATCAGAAGAACTTAGATCATTATATAATA
CAGTAGCAACCCTCTATTGTGTGCATCAAAGGATAGAGATAAAAGACACCAAGGAAGCTTTAGACAAGAT
AGAGGAAGAGCAAAACAAAAGTAAGACCACCGCACAGCAAGCGGCCGCTGATCTTCAGACCTGGAGGAGG
AGATATGAGGGACAATTGGAGAAGTGAATTATATAAATATAAAGTAGTAAAAATTGAACCATTAGGAGTA
GCACCCACCAAGGCAAAGAGAAGAGTGGTGCAGAGAGAAAAAAGAGCAGTGGGAATAGGAGCTTTGTTCC
TTGGGTTCTTGGGAGCAGCAGGAAGCACTATGGGCGCAGCGTCAATGACGCTGACGGTACAGGCCAGACA
ATTATTGTCTGGTATAGTGCAGCAGCAGAACAATTTGCTGAGGGCTATTGAGGCGCAACAGCATCTGTTG
CAACTCACAGTCTGGGGCATCAAGCAGCTCCAGGCAAGAATCCTGGCTGTGGAAAGATACCTAAAGGATC
AACAGCTCCTGGGGATTTGGGGTTGCTCTGGAAAACTCATTTGCACCACTGCTGTGCCTTGGAATGCTAG
TTGGAGTAATAAATCTCTGGAACAGATTTGGAATCACACGACCTGGATGGAGTGGGACAGAGAAATTAAC
AATTACACAAGCTTAATACACTCCTTAATTGAAGAATCGCAAAACCAGCAAGAAAAGAATGAACAAGAAT
TATTGGAATTAGATAAATGGGCAAGTTTGTGGAATTGGTTTAACATAACAAATTGGCTGTGGTATATAAA
ATTATTCATAATGATAGTAGGAGGCTTGGTAGGTTTAAGAATAGTTTTTGCTGTACTTTCTATAGTGAAT
AGAGTTAGGCAGGGATATTCACCATTATCGTTTCAGACCCACCTCCCAACCCCGAGGGGACCCATGCATT
GCATCTCAATTAGTCAGCAACCAGGTGTGGAAAGTCCCCAGGCTCCCCAGCAGGCAGAAGTATGCAAAGC
ATGCGTCTCAATTAGTCAGCAACCATAGTCCCGCCCCTAACTCCGCCCATCCCGCCCCTAACTCCGCCCA
GTTCCGCCCATTCTCCGCCCCATGGCTGACTAATTTTTTTTATTTATGCAGAGGCCGAGGCCGCCTCGGC
CTCTGAGCTATTCCAGAAGTAGTGAGGAGGCTTTTTTGGAGGCCTAGGCTTTTGCAAAAAGCTTTCTAGA
GGTACCACCGGAGCTTACCATGACCGAGTACAAGCCCACGGTGCGCCTCGCCACCCGCGACGACGTCCCC
AGGGCCGTACGCACCCTCGCCGCCGCGTTCGCCGACTACCCCGCCACGCGCCACACCGTCGATCCGGACC
GCCACATCGAGCGGGTCACCGAGCTGCAAGAACTCTTCCTCACGCGCGTCGGGCTCGACATCGGCAAGGT
GTGGGTCGCGGACGACGGCGCCGCCGTGGCGGTCTGGACCACGCCGGAGAGCGTCGAAGCGGGGGCGGTG
TTCGCCGAGATCGGCCCGCGCATGGCCGAGTTGAGCGGTTCCCGGCTGGCCGCGCAGCAACAGATGGAAG
GCCTCCTGGCGCCGCACCGGCCCAAGGAGCCCGCGTGGTTCCTGGCCACCGTCGGCGTCTCGCCCGACCA
CCAGGGCAAGGGTCTGGGCAGCGCCGTCGTGCTCCCCGGAGTGGAGGCGGCCGAGCGCGCCGGGGTGCCC
GCCTTCCTGGAGACCTCCGCGCCCCGCAACCTCCCCTTCTACGAGCGGCTCGGCTTCACCGTCACCGCCG
ACGTCGAGGTGCCCGAAGGACCGCGCACCTGGTGCATGACCCGCAAGCCCGGTGCCAGTTAACGAATTCT
AGATCTTGAGACAAATGGCAGTATTCATCCACAATTTTAAAAGAAAAGGGGGGATTGGGGGGTACAGTGC
AGGGGAAAGAATAGTAGACATAATAGCAACAGACATACAAACTAAAGAATTACAAAAACAAATTACAAAA
ATTCAAAATTTTCGGGTTTATTACAGGGACAGCAGAGATCCACTTTGGCGCCGGCTCGAGGCCTGCAGGT
GCAAAGATGGATAAAGTTTTAAACAGAGAGGAATCTTTGCAGCTAATGGACCTTCTAGGTCTTGAAAGGA
GTGGGAATT
Features (pLannotate 1.2.2; 31 found; start..end, strand, type, name):
      1..1179    +  promoter       EF-1α promoter: strong constitutive promoter for human elongation factor EF-1α
   1196..4243    +  CDS            MAML1: MAML1_HUMAN - Also known as KIAA0200 From Homo sapiens (Human).
   4259..4312    +  promoter       U6 promoter (fragment): RNA polymerase III promoter for human U6 snRNA
   4354..4942    +  misc_feature   WPRE: woodchuck hepatitis virus posttranscriptional regulatory element
   4993..5012    +  misc_feature   cPPT/CTS (fragment): central polypurine tract and central termination sequence of HIV-1
   5014..5247    +  LTR            3' LTR (ΔU3): self-inactivating 3' long terminal repeat (LTR) from HIV-1
   5325..5446    +  polyA_signal   SV40 poly(A) signal: SV40 polyadenylation signal
   5486..5621    +  rep_origin     SV40 ori: SV40 origin of replication
   5642..5660    -  promoter       T7 promoter: promoter for bacteriophage T7 RNA polymerase
   5668..5823    +  CDS            lacZα (fragment): LacZα fragment of β-galactosidase; lacZ fragment
   5828..6256    +  rep_origin     f1 ori (sequence partly withheld): f1 bacteriophage origin of replication; arrow indicates direction of (+) strand synthesis
   6309..6413    +  promoter       AmpR promoter: bla
   6414..7274    +  CDS            AmpR: β-lactamase; bla; confers resistance to ampicillin, carbenicillin, and related antibiotics
   7445..8033    +  rep_origin     ori: high-copy-number ColE1/pMB1/pBR322/pUC origin of replication
   8216..8308    +  CDS            lacI (fragment): lac repressor; lacI; The lac repressor binds to the lac operator to inhibit transcription in E. coli. This inhibition can be relieved by adding lactose or isopropyl-β-D-thiogalactopyranoside (IPTG).
   8321..8342    +  protein_bind   CAP binding site: CAP binding activates transcription in the presence of cAMP. E. coli catabolite activator protein
   8357..8387    +  promoter       lac promoter: promoter for the E. coli lac operon
   8391..8413    +  protein_bind   lac operator (fragment): The lac repressor binds to the lac operator to inhibit transcription in E. coli. This inhibition can be relieved by adding lactose or isopropyl-β-D-thiogalactopyranoside (IPTG). lac repressor encoded by lacI
   8456..8474    +  promoter       T3 promoter: promoter for bacteriophage T3 RNA polymerase
   8502..8728    +  promoter       RSV promoter: Rous sarcoma virus enhancer/promoter
   8729..8909    +  LTR            5' LTR (truncated): truncated 5' long terminal repeat (LTR) from HIV-1
   8956..9081    +  misc_feature   HIV-1 Ψ: packaging signal of human immunodeficiency virus type 1
   9065..9428    +  CDS            HIV-1 gag (fragment): gag protein from human immunodeficiency virus 1; gag
   9574..9807    +  misc_feature   RRE: The Rev response element (RRE) of HIV-1 allows for Rev-dependent mRNA export from the nucleus to the cytoplasm.
  10184..10210   +  CDS            Rev (fragment): human immunodeficiency virus 1 (HIV-1) Rev protein; rev; enhances nuclear export of unspliced and incompletely spliced viral mRNAs
  10217..10240   +  promoter       SV40 promoter (fragment): SV40 early promoter
  10241..10312   +  promoter       SV40 promoter (fragment): SV40 enhancer and early promoter
  10336..10471   +  rep_origin     SV40 ori: SV40 origin of replication
  10517..11113   +  CDS            PuroR (fragment): puromycin N-acetyltransferase; pac from Streptomyces; confers resistance to puromycin
  11162..11279   +  misc_feature   cPPT/CTS: central polypurine tract and central termination sequence of HIV-1
  11344..11410   +  CDS            small t antigen (fragment): SV40 (simian virus 40) small t antigen
