[The description below was written by a language model from this plasmid's Addgene catalogue record and pLannotate feature annotations shown in this document.]
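Description:
TFORF2626 is a third-generation-style, self-inactivating lentiviral expression plasmid built on the pLX_TRC317 backbone. It belongs to a barcoded library of human transcription factor open reading frames and carries human MAML1 (mastermind-like 1, a transcriptional coactivator). It is propagated in E. coli through a high-copy ColE1/pUC-type origin with ampicillin selection from the β-lactamase gene. An f1 origin and remnants of lac and T7/T3 cloning-vector sequence are also annotated. The depositor warns that the plasmid can recombine, as is common for LTR-containing vectors, and recommends a recombination-limiting strain.

The viral genome is transcribed in packaging cells from an RSV promoter fused to a truncated HIV-1 5' LTR. This is followed by the Ψ packaging signal with a partial gag sequence and the Rev response element for Rev-dependent nuclear export. Downstream, an SV40 early promoter/origin region drives puromycin N-acetyltransferase for selection of transduced mammalian cells, and a cPPT/CTS element aids nuclear import of the reverse-transcribed genome. The EF-1α promoter then drives constitutive expression of the synthesized MAML1 ORF, with a WPRE to boost transcript stability and expression. The ΔU3 3' LTR inactivates viral promoter activity after integration, and an SV40 polyadenylation signal lies beyond it.

According to the record, each library member carries a unique 24-bp barcode. The barcode is not annotated as a feature. It may lie in the short interval between the ORF and the WPRE, where a small U6-like fragment is detected, but the record does not give its position. The barcode lets the overexpressed factor be identified by sequencing in pooled screens, such as the directed-differentiation screens for which the collection was built.
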