Addgene plasmid #143595: TFORF2626
Purpose: Lentiviral vector for overexpressing transcription factor ORFs with unique 24-bp barcodes. Barcodes facilitate identification of transcription factors in pooled screens.
Depositing lab: Feng Zhang. Depositing organization: Broad Institute. Publication: A transcription factor atlas of directed differentiation. Joung J, Ma S, Tay T, Geiger-Schuller KR, Kirchgatterer PC, Verdine VK, Guo B, Arias-Garcia MA, Allen WE, Singh A, Kuksenko O, Abudayyeh OO, Gootenberg JS, Fu Z, Macrae RK, Buenrostro JD, Regev A, Zhang F. Cell. 2023 Jan 5;186(1):209-229.e26. doi: 10.1016/j.cell.2022.11.026. PubMed 36608654.
Backbone
  Vector backbone: pLX_TRC317
  Backbone manufacturer: Broad Institute Genetic Perturbation Platform
  Backbone size w/o insert (bp): 8264
  Vector type: Mammalian Expression, Lentiviral
  Selectable markers: Puromycin
Growth in bacteria
  Bacterial resistance: Ampicillin, 100 μg/mL
  Growth temperature: 37°C
  Growth strain: NEB Stable
  Copy number: High Copy
Gene/Insert
  Gene/Insert name: MAML1
  Species: H. sapiens (human)
  Insert size (bp): 3152
  Entrez Gene: MAML1 (a.k.a. Mam-1, Mam1)
  Promoter: EF1a
  Cloning method: Unknown
  Sequencing primers: 5′ GGGTGGAGACTGAAGTTAGGCCAG; 3′ CACATAGCGTAAAAGGAGCAACATAG
Terms and licenses: Academic/Nonprofit Terms; Industry Terms: Not Available to Industry
Depositor comments: NM_014757,ENST00000292599 . The transcription factor ORF portion of this plasmid was synthesized by Genewiz. Please test multiple small colonies in case of plasmid recombination. To make this collection available in a timely manner, a portion of this collection was not fully sequenced by Addgene. If an Addgene verified full plasmid sequence is not available, please contact us prior to placing an order to request the full sequence.
How to cite: TFORF2626 was a gift from Feng Zhang (Addgene plasmid # 143595 ; http://n2t.net/addgene:143595 ; RRID:Addgene_143595)
