>Addgene plasmid #143595 | TFORF2626 | depositor partial sequence | sequence record 282915 | Insert
ACCGCCACCATGGTGCTGCCCACCTGCCCCATGGCGGAGTTCGCGCTGCCGCGGCACAGCGCGGTCATGG
AGCGCCTTCGCCGGCGCATCGAGCTGTGCCGGCGCCACCACAGCACCTGCGAGGCCCGCTACGAGGCCGT
GTCGCCCGAGCGCCTGGAGCTGGAGCGCCAACACACCTTCGCCCTGCACCAGCGCTGCATCCAGGCCAAG
GCCAAGCGCGCCGGGAAGCACAGGCAGCCGCCCGCCGCCACGGCCCCGGCGCCCGCCGCCCCGGCCCCGC
GCCTGGACGCCGCTGACGGCCCCGAGCACGGCCGCCCGGCCACGCATCTTCATGATACAGTTAAGAGGAA
TCTTGACAGCGCCACTTCCCCTCAGAATGGCGATCAACAGAATGGCTACGGGGACCTCTTTCCTGGGCAT
AAGAAGACTCGCCGGGAGGCCCCTCTGGGAGTTGCCATCTCTTCCAATGGACTGCCTCCAGCCTCCCCCC
TCGGTCAGTCTGACAAGCCTTCTGGAGCCGACGCCCTGCAGTCCAGTGGGAAGCACTCTCTGGGGCTAGA
CTCTCTCAACAAAAAGCGTCTGGCTGACTCCAGCCTTCACTTGAATGGAGGCAGTAACCCCAGTGAGTCA
TTTCCTCTGAGCCTGAATAAAGAACTGAAGCAGGAGCCTGTCGAAGACCTGCCTTGCATGATCACTGGGA
CTGTCGGCTCCATATCGCAAAGCAACCTCATGCCAGACCTCAACCTTAACGAGCAGGAGTGGAAGGAGCT
CATCGAGGAGCTGAACAGGTCGGTGCCCGATGAAGACATGAAGGACCTGTTTAATGAGGACTTCGAGGAG
AAGAAGGACCCAGAGTCTTCTGGCTCTGCCACACAAACCCCCTTGGCACAGGACATTAATATTAAGACGG
AATTCTCTCCAGCAGCCTTTGAGCAAGAACAGTTAGGCTCTCCACAAGTGAGGGCCGGGTCTGCAGGGCA
GACCTTTCTGGGGCCTTCCTCTGCCCCTGTGAGTACAGATTCCCCCAGCCTAGGGGGCTCCCAAACCTTA
TTCCACACCTCTGGTCAGCCCCGGGCGGACAATCCCAGTCCAAACCTGATGCCGGCATCAGCCCAGGCCC
AGAACGCACAAAGAGCCCTTGCAGGTGTGGTATTGCCCAGTCAGGGCCCAGGAGGGGCCTCAGAGCTGTC
CTCTGCCCACCAGCTCCAGCAGATCGCTGCCAAGCAGAAGCGCGAGCAGATGCTCCAGAACCCACAGCAG
GCCACCCCGGCACCAGCCCCGGGCCAGATGTCCACATGGCAGCAGACGGGGCCCTCCCACAGTTCCTTAG
ATGTCCCTTACCCCATGGAGAAGCCTGCCAGCCCTTCCAGCTACAAGCAAGACTTCACTAACTCCAAACT
GCTCATGATGCCTAGTGTGAATAAGAGTTCCCCTCGGCCCGGAGGCCCCTACCTCCAGCCCAGCCATGTG
AACCTGCTGAGTCACCAGCCACCGAGTAACTTGAATCAGAACTCCGCGAATAACCAGGGGTCTGTGCTGG
ACTACGGCAATACAAAACCCCTTTCTCATTACAAAGCGGACTGTGGGCAAGGCAGCCCGGGGTCTGGCCA
GAGCAAGCCAGCCCTGATGGCTTATCTTCCCCAGCAGCTGTCCCATATAAGTCACGAGCAGAACTCCCTG
TTTCTGATGAAGCCAAAGCCAGGAAATATGCCTTTCCGATCACTGGTTCCACCTGGCCAGGAGCAGAACC
CTTCCAGTGTCCCTGTGCAAGCCCAGGCTACCAGTGTTGGGACCCAGCCGCCTGCCGTGTCCGTGGCCAG
CTCCCACAACAGCTCCCCCTATCTCAGCAGCCAGCAACAGGCCGCTGTAATGAAGCAGCATCAGTTGCTT
TTGGACCAACAGAAACAAAGGGAGCAGCAGCAAAAGCATTTACAGCAACAGCAGTTCCTTCAGAGGCAAC
AGCACCTTCTCGCGGAACAGGAGAAGCAACAGTTTCAGCGCCATCTGACCCGCCCACCACCCCAGTACCA
AGACCCGACACAAGGCAGCTTCCCACAGCAGGTTGGACAGTTCACAGGGTCCTCTGCTGCCGTGCCCGGC
ATGAACACCTTGGGTCCATCCAACTCCAGCTGTCCTCGAGTGTTCCCTCAGGCTGGGAATCTGATGCCAA
TGGGCCCTGGACATGCTTCAGTTTCCTCTCTCCCCACAAACTCAGGCCAACAGGACCGGGGTGTGGCTCA
GTTCCCTGGCTCCCAAAACATGCCTCAGAGCAGCCTCTATGGCATGGCTTCTGGCATAACCCAGATAGTT
GCCCAGCCCCCGCCACAGGCCACCAATGGACATGCCCACATTCCACGGCAGACCAACGTGGGCCAGAACA
CCTCCGTCTCAGCTGCCTATGGGCAGAACTCTCTGGGAAGCTCTGGCCTCTCCCAGCAGCACAATAAGGG
GACCCTGAACCCTGGTTTAACAAAGCCACCGGTCCCAAGGGTGTCACCAGCCATGGGAGGCCAGAATTCC
TCCTGGCAGCATCAGGGAATGCCGAACCTCAGTGGCCAGACCCCAGGGAACAGCAACGTGAGTCCCTTCA
CTGCAGCCTCCAGTTTCCACATGCAGCAGCAGGCCCACCTGAAAATGTCTAGCCCGCAATTCTCCCAGGC
AGTGCCCAACAGGCCCATGGCTCCCATGAGCTCAGCAGCTGCCGTGGGGTCCTTGCTACCCCCAGTGAGT
GCACAGCAGAGGACCAGCGCCCCTGCCCCAGCACCACCCCCAACAGCCCCTCAGCAGGGCTTGCCTGGCC
TGAGCCCAGCAGGGCCTGAGCTGGGGGCCTTCAGCCAGAGCCCTGCCTCACAGATGGGCGGTCGGGCGGG
GCTGCACTGCACCCAGGCCTACCCTGTGCGGACCGCGGGCCAGGAGCTGCCTTTTGCCTATAGCGGGCAG
CCAGGTGGCAGTGGGCTCTCTAGTGTGGCTGGACACACCGATCTGATCGACTCCCTGCTGAAGAACAGGA
CTTCAGAGGAGTGGATGAGTGATTTGGACGACCTGTTAGGGTCTCAGTAGTAATGAACTAGTCCGTAACT
TGAAAGTATTTCGATTTCTTGGCTTTATATATCTTGTGGAAAGGACGAGGACGACATCTTACTTAATCTG
TG
