>Addgene plasmid #143595 | TFORF2626 | depositor partial sequence | sequence record 282916 | Barcode
GGACGACATCTTACTTAATCTGTG
